Addgene plasmid #59659: pBS-SK(-) Dmel Or47a
Purpose: Probe for Drosophila melanogaster Or47a expression
Depositing lab: Richard Axel & Leslie Vosshall. Depositing organization: Columbia University. Publication: A spatial map of olfactory receptor expression in the Drosophila antenna. Vosshall LB, Amrein H, Morozov PS, Rzhetsky A, Axel R. Cell. 1999 Mar 5;96(5):725-36. 10.1016/S0092-8674(00)80582-6 PubMed 10089887.
Backbone
  Vector backbone: pBS-SK-
  Backbone manufacturer: Stratagene
  Backbone size w/o insert (bp): 2958
  Vector type: Bacterial Expression
Growth in bacteria
  Bacterial resistance: Ampicillin, 100 μg/mL
  Growth temperature: 37°C
  Growth strain: DH5alpha
  Copy number: High Copy
Gene/Insert
  Gene/Insert name: Or47a
  Species: D. melanogaster (fly)
  Insert size (bp): 1400
  Entrez Gene: Or47a (a.k.a. Dmel_CG13225, 47E.1, 47a, AN10, CG13225, DOR24, DOR47E.1, Dmel\CG13225, OR47a, Or24, Or47E.1, dor24, or47a)
  Cloning method: Unknown
  Sequencing primers: 5′ M13-F20; 3′ M13-Rev
Terms and licenses: Academic/Nonprofit Terms; Industry Terms: Not Available to Industry
Depositor comments: source: cDNA
How to cite: pBS-SK(-) Dmel Or47a was a gift from Richard Axel & Leslie Vosshall (Addgene plasmid # 59659 ; http://n2t.net/addgene:59659 ; RRID:Addgene_59659)
