[The description below was written by a language model from this plasmid's Addgene catalogue record.]
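Description:
pBS-SK(-) Dmel Or47a is a cloning plasmid built on the pBluescript SK(-) backbone, a roughly 3 kb high-copy phagemid. It carries a cDNA-derived insert of about 1.4 kb from the Drosophila melanogaster odorant receptor gene Or47a (also known as CG13225, DOR24 or Or47E.1). The plasmid is propagated in standard E. coli cloning strains and selected with ampicillin. Although the repository lists the vector type as bacterial expression, the stated purpose is to serve as a probe template rather than to produce the receptor protein. No feature table accompanies the record, so the backbone elements are not individually documented. The cloning method, the restriction sites used and the orientation of the insert are also not stated.

pBluescript vectors generally place the multiple cloning site between opposing T3 and T7 phage RNA polymerase promoters within a lacZα fragment, and they include an f1 origin for single-stranded DNA rescue. This arrangement allows in vitro transcription of labelled sense or antisense riboprobes from a cloned cDNA. That fits the recorded purpose of detecting Or47a expression, and the associated work mapped the spatial distribution of olfactory receptor transcripts in the fly antenna. Because the insert orientation is not given, the record does not show which promoter yields the antisense strand. The flanking M13 forward and reverse sites are listed as the sequencing primers and could be used to confirm the insert's identity and orientation. The plasmid is therefore best regarded as a source of Or47a cDNA for hybridisation probes, or for subcloning into other vectors.
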