>Addgene plasmid #59659 | pBS-SK(-) Dmel Or47a | addgene partial sequence | sequence record 96948 | M13pUC-Fwd 5'-CCCAGTCACGACGTTGTAAAACG-3'
TGTAATACACTCACTATAGGGCGAATTGGGTACCGGGCCCCCCCTCGAGTTTTTTTTTTTTTTTTTTTTT
TTTTTTCGGGCTTCATCTGTGCATTTCTACAGCCAATTCACATTCTACATTCTACTTAGTGCTTAACGAA
CAATATGTGAGATTATCATATGTAAATTACGTAAGATCGATTGTTAAATGTCGTACGGCAACGCATGCTC
AGCAATAAAACAAAAATTGCACAAAAATCAATCCAAAGCCTTGTGGTCAAACCACATTTAGGAGAATGAT
CTCAGCATTGTGATGTAGGACATAGCCGTGCGAACAATCGATGAGAAGGCCTCCATGTTTGCCTCGAAGA
AGTATCCCGTAATGCGGAATCCCCGATGAGCCCGCATCATGCTGATCAGCAAGGATCGGCAGATCGAGGT
AGAGGCTCCACCAGCACCCAAACTCTCGTGCCACGGACTGTCGTAGATGGCCCACTCGAAGCTGGCACTC
TCCGTCTTCAGGTTCTCCCCGCAGTAGCAGTAAATATAGGCTTGTATAATGATGGTGGCTATGAAAGAGG
CATAGTACACGCCCTCTGTCTGGGCAAAAGTAATGGAGAACAGATATCCCAGCATGCAGAGTTGCAGAGA
TGAAATGAAGAACTGGGCGCAGATAATCGGTTGGTAGCACTGATTCAGATCGTTGCACATATCCAAGCTG
GTCTGGTACAGGGCAAAGACTTTGTTCAATGTGGCCTGTGATTCTTTAAGGGATCCGCCCTTAAATCTAA
CCACCTTGTACTGCGCAATTTTGAAGAAGGCGCACAGGTTGCTGGTGAAGGAACAGAATATGGTATCC
