>Addgene plasmid #59659 | pBS-SK(-) Dmel Or47a | addgene partial sequence | sequence record 96954 | M13pUC-Rev 5'-AGCGGATAACAATTTCACACAGG-3'
TGACCATGATTACGCCAAGCTCGAAATTAACCCTCACTAAAGGGAACAAAAGCTGGAGCTCCACCGCGGT
GGCGGCCGCTCTAGAACTAGTGGATCCCCCGGGCTGCAGGAATTCGGCACGAGCCTTGTCGACATGGACA
GTTTTCTGCAAGTACAGAAGAGCACCATTGCTCTTCTGGGCTTTGATCTCTTTAGTGAAAATCGAGAAAT
GTGGAAACGCCCCTATAGAGCAATGAATGTGTTTAGCATAGCTGCCATTTTTCCCTTTATCCTGGCAGCT
GTGCTCCATAATTGGAAGAATGTATTGCTGCTGGCCGATGCCATGGTGGCCCTACTAATAACCATTCTGG
GCCTATTCAAGTTTAGCATGATACTTTACTTACGTCGCGATTTCAAGCGACTGATTGACAAATTTCGTTT
GCTCATGTCGAATGAGGCGGAACAGGGCGAGGAATACGCCGAGATTCTCAACGCAGCAAACAAGCAGGAT
CAACGAATGTGCACTCTGTTTAGGACTTGTTTCCTCCTCGCCTGGGCCTTGAATAGTGTTCTGCCCCTCG
TGAGAATGGGTCTCAGCTATTGGTTAGCAGGTCATGCAGAGCCCGAGTTGCCTTTTCCCTGTCTTTTTCC
CTGGAATATCCACATCATTCGCAATTATGTTTTGAGCTTCATCTGGAGCGCTTTCGCCTCGACAGGTGTG
GTTTTACCTGCTGTCAGCTTGGATACCATATTCTGTTCCTTCACCAGCAACCTGTGCGCCTTCTTCAAAA
TTGCGCAG
